Addgene plasmid #192294: pEN_TT 3xFLAG-BCAS2
Purpose: Gateway entry vector for an inducible 3xFLAG-BCAS2
Depositing lab: Kevin Janes. Depositing organization: University of Virginia. Publication: Nucleocytoplasmic transport of active HER2 causes fractional escape from the DCIS-like state. Wang L, Paudel BB, McKnight RA, Janes KA. Nat Commun. 2023 Apr 13;14(1):2110. doi: 10.1038/s41467-023-37914-x. PubMed 37055441.
Backbone
  Vector backbone: pEN_TTmiRC2
  Backbone manufacturer: Addgene #25752
  Vector type: Gateway entry vector
Growth in bacteria
  Bacterial resistance: Gentamicin, 10 μg/mL
  Growth temperature: 37°C
  Growth strain: DH5alpha
  Copy number: High Copy
Gene/Insert
  Gene/Insert name: BCAS2 (alt names: DAM1; SPF27)
  Species: H. sapiens (human)
  Entrez Gene: BCAS2 (a.k.a. DAM1, SPF27, Snt309)
  Tag / fusion protein: 3xFLAG (N terminal on insert)
  Cloning method: Restriction Enzyme; 5′ cloning site SpeI (not destroyed); 3′ cloning site MfeI (destroyed during cloning)
Terms and licenses: Academic/Nonprofit Terms; Industry Terms: Not Available to Industry
How to cite: pEN_TT 3xFLAG-BCAS2 was a gift from Kevin Janes (Addgene plasmid # 192294 ; http://n2t.net/addgene:192294 ; RRID:Addgene_192294)
