[The description below was written by a language model from this plasmid's Addgene catalogue record and pLannotate feature annotations shown in this document.]
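Description:
pEN_TT 3xFLAG-BCAS2 is a 4.5 kb Gateway entry vector built on the pEN_TTmiRC2 backbone and designed to deliver a tetracycline-inducible, epitope-tagged human BCAS2 expression cassette into a destination vector. It is maintained in E. coli as a high-copy plasmid through a ColE1/pUC-type origin and is selected with gentamicin. Resistance comes from the aacC1 gentamicin acetyltransferase gene, driven by a class 1 integron Pc promoter. The feature table also shows two kanamycin-resistance fragments flanking this gentamicin cassette, which suggests that the cassette interrupts an original KanR gene; kanamycin is not listed as a selection. The rrnB T1 and T2 terminators lie upstream of the Gateway cassette, where they insulate it from read-through transcription from the backbone.

The payload sits between attL1 and attL2 sites, so the whole unit, including its promoter, can be moved by an LR Clonase reaction into any compatible attR destination vector. Within these sites, a tight TRE promoter (seven tet operator repeats fused to a minimal CMV promoter) drives an N-terminal 3xFLAG tag fused directly to the BCAS2 coding sequence (also known as DAM1 or SPF27). The insert was cloned by restriction digestion using SpeI at the 5′ end and MfeI at the 3′ end, with the latter site destroyed. No polyadenylation signal is annotated between the att sites, so one would presumably have to come from the destination vector. Induction also requires a tetracycline-controlled transactivator, which this plasmid does not encode. The construct is an intermediate for generating vectors for inducible expression of FLAG-tagged BCAS2 in mammalian cells, where the tag allows detection or immunoprecipitation.
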