Features (pLannotate 1.2.2; 13 found; start..end, strand, type, name):
     67..166     +  protein_bind   attL1: mutant version of attL; recombination site for the Gateway® LR reaction LR Clonase™
    198..512     +  promoter       tight TRE promoter: Tet-responsive promoter PTight, consisting of seven tet operator sequences followed by the minimal CMV promoter
    522..587     +  CDS            3xFLAG: three tandem FLAG® epitope tags, followed by an enterokinase cleavage site
    588..1262    +  CDS            BCAS2: SPF27_HUMAN - Also known as DAM1 From Homo sapiens (Human).
   1301..1400    -  protein_bind   attL2: mutant version of attL; recombination site for the Gateway® LR reaction LR Clonase™
   1523..2149    +  CDS            KanR (fragment): aminoglycoside phosphotransferase; aph(3')-Ia; confers resistance to kanamycin in bacteria or G418 (Geneticin®) in eukaryotes
   2183..2716    -  CDS            GmR: gentamycin acetyltransferase; aacC1; confers resistance to gentamycin
   2905..2933    -  promoter       Pc promoter: intI1 (promoter lies within the coding sequence); class 1 integron promoter
   2911..3258    -  CDS            YPR2_ECOLX (fragment): Protein predicted: Swiss-Prot protein existence level 4. From Escherichia coli.
   3263..3447    +  CDS            KanR (fragment): aminoglycoside phosphotransferase; aph(3')-Ia; confers resistance to kanamycin in bacteria or G418 (Geneticin®) in eukaryotes
   3590..4178    +  rep_origin     ori: high-copy-number ColE1/pMB1/pBR322/pUC origin of replication
   4346..4389    -  terminator     rrnB T1 terminator: Escherichia coli rrnB; transcription terminator T1 from the E. coli rrnB gene
   4521..17      +  terminator     rrnB T2 terminator (across the origin): transcription terminator T2 from the E. coli rrnB gene
>Addgene plasmid #192294 | pEN_TT 3xFLAG-BCAS2 | addgene full sequence | sequence record 375632 | Addgene NGS Result
CTGACGGATGGCCTTTTTGCGTTTCTACAAACTCTTCCTGTTAGTTAGTTACTTAAGCTCGGGCCCCAAA
TAATGATTTTATTTTGACTGATAGTGACCTGTTCGTTGCAACAAATTGATAAGCAATGCTTTTTTATAAT
GCCAACTTTGTACAAAAAAGCAGGCTTTAAAGGAACCAATTCAGTCGACTGGATCCCGAGTTTACTCCCT
ATCAGTGATAGAGAACGTATGTCGAGTTTACTCCCTATCAGTGATAGAGAACGATGTCGAGTTTACTCCC
TATCAGTGATAGAGAACGTATGTCGAGTTTACTCCCTATCAGTGATAGAGAACGTATGTCGAGTTTACTC
CCTATCAGTGATAGAGAACGTATGTCGAGTTTATCCCTATCAGTGATAGAGAACGTATGTCGAGTTTACT
CCCTATCAGTGATAGAGAACGTATGTCGAGGTAGGCGTGTACGGTGGGAGGCCTATATAAGCAGAGCTCG
TTTAGTGAACCGTCAGATCGCCACTAGTATGGACTACAAAGACCATGACGGTGATTATAAAGATCATGAC
ATCGATTACAAGGATGACGATGACAAGATGGCGGGCACAGGTTTGGTGGCTGGAGAGGTTGTGGTGGATG
CGCTGCCGTATTTTGATCAAGGTTATGAAGCCCCTGGTGTGCGGGAAGCGGCTGCAGCGCTGGTGGAGGA
GGAAACTCGCAGATACCGACCTACTAAGAACTACCTGAGCTACCTGACAGCCCCGGATTATTCTGCCTTT
GAAACTGACATAATGAGAAATGAATTTGAAAGACTGGCTGCTCGACAACCAATTGAATTGCTCAGTATGA
AACGATATGAGCTTCCAGCCCCCTCCTCTGGTCAAAAAAATGACATTACTGCATGGCAAGAATGTGTAAA
CAATTCTATGGCCCAGTTAGAGCATCAAGCAGTTAGAATTGAGAATCTGGAACTAATGTCACAGCATGGA
TGTAATGCCTGGAAAGTATACAATGAAAATCTAGTTCATATGATTGAACACGCACAGAAGGAACTTCAGA
AGTTAAGAAAACATATTCAAGATTTAAACTGGCAGAGAAAGAACATGCAACTCACAGCTGGATCTAAATT
GAGAGAAATGGAGTCAAATTGGGTATCCCTGGTCAGTAAGAATTATGAGATTGAACGGACTATTGTTCAG
CTAGAAAATGAAATCTATCAAATTAAGCAGCAACATGGAGAGGCAAACAAAGAAAACATCCGGCAAGACT
TCTGAGAATTGGAAGACTAATGCGTTTTCGAGATATCTAGACCCAGCTTTCTTGTACAAAGTTGGCATTA
TAAGAAAGCATTGCTTATCAATTTGTTGCAACGAACAGGTCACTATCAGTCAAAATAAAATCATTATTTG
CCATCCAGCTGCAGCTCTGGCCCGTGTCTCAAAATCTCTGATGTTACATTGCACAAGATAAAAATATATC
ATCATGAACAATAAAACTGTCTGCTTACATAAACAGTAATACAAGGGGTGTTATGAGCCATATTCAACGG
GAAACGTCGAGGCCGCGATTAAATTCCAACATGGATGCTGATTTATATGGGTATAAATGGGCTCGCGATA
ATGTCGGGCAATCAGGTGCGACAATCTATCGCTTGTATGGGAAGCCCGATGCGCCAGAGTTGTTTCTGAA
ACATGGCAAAGGTAGCGTTGCCAATGATGTTACAGATGAGATGGTCAGACTAAACTGGCTGACGGAATTT
ATGCCTCTTCCGACCATCAAGCATTTTATCCGTACTCCTGATGATGCATGGTTACTCACCACTGCGATCC
CCGGAAAAACAGCATTCCAGGTATTAGAAGAATATCCTGATTCAGGTGAAAATATTGTTGATGCGCTGGC
AGTGTCCCTGCGCCGGTTGCATTCGATTCCTGTTTGTAATTGTCCTTTTAACAGCGATCGCGTATTTCGT
CTCGCTCAGGCGCAATCACGAATGAATAACGGTTTGGTTGATGCGAGTGATTTTGATGACGAGCGTAATG
GCTGGCCTGTTGAACAAGTCTGGAAAGAAATGCATAAACTTTTGCCATTCTCACCGGATTCAGTCGTCAC
TCATGGTGATTTCTCACTTGATAACCTTATTTTTGACGAGGGGAAATTAGGCCGGGAAGCCGATCTCGGC
TTGAACGAATTGTTAGGTGGCGGTACTTGGGTCGATATCAAAGTGCATCACTTCTTCCCGTATGCCCAAC
TTTGTATAGAGAGCCACTGCGGGATCGTCACCGTAATCTGCTTGCACGTAGATCACATAAGCACCAAGCG
CGTTGGCCTCATGCTTGAGGAGATTGATGAGCGCGGTGGCAATGCCCTGCCTCCGGTGCTCGCCGGAGAC
TGCGAGATCATAGATATAGATCTCACTACGCGGCTGCTCAAACTTGGGCAGAACGTAAGCCGCGAGAGCG
CCAACAACCGCTTCTTGGTCGAAGGCAGCAAGCGCGATGAATGTCTTACTACGGAGCAAGTTCCCGAGGT
AATCGGAGTCCGGCTGATGTTGGGAGTAGGTGGCTACGTCTCCGAACTCACGACCGAAAAGATCAAGAGC
AGCCCGCATGGATTTGACTTGGTCAGGGCCGAGCCTACATGTGCGAATGATGCCCATACTTGAGCCACCT
AACTTTGTTTTAGGGCGACTGCCCTGCTGCGTAACATCGTTGCTGCTGCGTAACATCGTTGCTGCTCCAT
AACATCAAACATCGACCCACGGCGTAACGCGCTTGCTGCTTGGATGCCCGAGGCATAGACTGTACAAAAA
AACAGTCATAACAAGCCATGAAAACCGCCACTGCGCCGTTACCACCGCTGCGTTCGGTCAAGGTTCTGGA
CCAGTTGCGTGAGCGCATACGCTACTTGCATTACAGTTTACGAACCGAACAGGCTTATGTCAACTGGGTT
CGTGCCTTCATCCGTTTCCACGGTGTGCGTCACCCGGCAACCTTGGGCAGCAGCGAAGTCGAGGCATTTC
TGTCCTGGCTGGCGAACGAGCGCAAGGTTTCGGTCTCCACGCATCGTCAGGCATTGGCGGCCTTGCTGTT
CTTCTACGGCAAGGTGCTGTGCACGGATCTGCCCTGGCTTCAGGAGATCGGAAGACCTCGGCCGTCGCGG
CGCTTGCCGGTGGTGCTGACCCCGGATGAAGTGGTTCGCATCCTCGGTTTTCTGGAAGGCGAGCATCGTT
TGTTCGCCCAGGACTCTAGCTATAGTTCTAGTGGTTGGCTACTAATAGGTTGTATTGATGTTGGACGAGT
CGGAATCGCAGACCGATACCAGGATCTTGCCATCCTATGGAACTGCCTCGGTGAGTTTTCTCCTTCATTA
CAGAAACGGCTTTTTCAAAAATATGGTATTGATAATCCTGATATGAATAAATTGCAGTTTCATTTGATGC
TCGATGAGTTTTTCTAATCAGAATTGGTTAATTGGTTGTAACACTGGCAGAGCATTACGCTGACTTGACG
GGACGGCGCAAGCTCATGACCAAAATCCCTTAACGTGAGTTTTCGTTCCACTGAGCGTCAGACCCCGTAG
AAAAGATCAAAGGATCTTCTTGAGATCCTTTTTTTCTGCGCGTAATCTGCTGCTTGCAAACAAAAAAACC
ACCGCTACCAGCGGTGGTTTGTTTGCCGGATCAAGAGCTACCAACTCTTTTTCCGAAGGTAACTGGCTTC
AGCAGAGCGCAGATACCAAATACTGTTCTTCTAGTGTAGCCGTAGTTAGGCCACCACTTCAAGAACTCTG
TAGCACCGCCTACATACCTCGCTCTGCTAATCCTGTTACCAGTGGCTGCTGCCAGTGGCGATAAGTCGTG
TCTTACCGGGTTGGACTCAAGACGATAGTTACCGGATAAGGCGCAGCGGTCGGGCTGAACGGGGGGTTCG
TGCACACAGCCCAGCTTGGAGCGAACGACCTACACCGAACTGAGATACCTACAGCGTGAGCTATGAGAAA
GCGCCACGCTTCCCGAAGGGAGAAAGGCGGACAGGTATCCGGTAAGCGGCAGGGTCGGAACAGGAGAGCG
CACGAGGGAGCTTCCAGGGGGAAACGCCTGGTATCTTTATAGTCCTGTCGGGTTTCGCCACCTCTGACTT
GAGCGTCGATTTTTGTGATGCTCGTCAGGGGGGCGGAGCCTATGGAAAAACGCCAGCAACGCGGCCTTTT
TACGGTTCCTGGCCTTTTGCTGGCCTTTTGCTCACATGTTCTTTCCTGCGTTATCCCCTGATTCTGTGGA
TAACCGTATTACCGCTAGCATGGATCTCGGGGACGTCTAACTACTAAGCGAGAGTAGGGAACTGCCAGGC
ATCAAATAAAACGAAAGGCTCAGTCGGAAGACTGGGCCTTTCGTTTTATCTGTTGTTTGTCGGTGAACGC
TCTCCTGAGTAGGACAAATCCGCCGGGAGCGGATTTGAACGTTGTGAAGCAACGGCCCGGAGGGTGGCGG
GCAGGACGCCCGCCATAAACTGCCAGGCATCAAACTAAGCAGAAGGCCATC
